Addgene plasmid #180587: pAAV-hSynI-fDIO(TagBFP)-KoNLS-Cre(MtoL)
Purpose: FdCd
Depositing lab: Won Do Heo. Depositing organization: Korea Advanced Institute of Science and Technology. Publication: Noninvasive optical activation of Flp recombinase for genetic manipulation in deep mouse brain regions. Jung H, Kim SW, Kim M, Hong J, Yu D, Kim JH, Lee Y, Kim S, Woo D, Shin HS, Park BO, Do Heo W. Nat Commun. 2019 Jan 18;10(1):314. doi: 10.1038/s41467-018-08282-8. PubMed 30659191.
Backbone
  Vector backbone: pAAV-Ef1a-EGFP
  Vector type: AAV
Growth in bacteria
  Bacterial resistance: Ampicillin, 100 μg/mL
  Growth temperature: 30°C
  Growth strain: NEB Stable
  Copy number: High Copy
Gene/Insert
  Gene/Insert name: Cre
  Species: Synthetic
  Cloning method: Restriction Enzyme; 5′ cloning site unknown (unknown if destroyed)
Terms and licenses: Academic/Nonprofit Terms; Industry Terms: Not Available to Industry
How to cite: pAAV-hSynI-fDIO(TagBFP)-KoNLS-Cre(MtoL) was a gift from Won Do Heo (Addgene plasmid # 180587 ; http://n2t.net/addgene:180587 ; RRID:Addgene_180587)
