[The description below was written by a language model from this plasmid's Addgene catalogue record and pLannotate feature annotations shown in this document.]
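Description:
pAAV-hSynI-fDIO(TagBFP)-KoNLS-Cre(MtoL) is an adeno-associated virus transfer plasmid (6,482 nt in the sequenced record) built on a pAAV-Ef1a-EGFP backbone. It is designed to make Cre recombinase expression in neurons dependent on prior Flp activity. The expression cassette lies between AAV2 inverted terminal repeats, which allow it to be packaged into recombinant AAV. The right ITR is annotated in full, while only short fragments of the left ITR were detected. Outside the ITRs the plasmid carries a high-copy ColE1/pUC-type origin, an f1 origin and a β-lactamase gene for ampicillin selection in bacteria.

The human synapsin I promoter drives the cassette and restricts expression to neurons. Downstream, two minimal FRT sites annotated on opposite strands bracket a forward-oriented mTagBFP2 coding sequence followed by a Cre coding sequence in the reverse orientation. The name calls this an fDIO (Flp-dependent, double-inverted) arrangement, although the annotation picked up only one pair of FRT sites. In the starting state, the layout suggests that neurons express the blue fluorescent protein while Cre stays silent. Flp-mediated inversion of the flanked segment would then place Cre in the sense orientation behind the promoter and turn TagBFP away from it. A WPRE and the human growth hormone polyadenylation signal follow the cassette to enhance transcript stability and processing.

The name elements "KoNLS" and "MtoL" presumably refer to a Kozak/nuclear localisation signal and a methionine-to-leucine change in Cre, but the record does not define them. The stated purpose is only "FdCd", probably meaning Flp-dependent Cre driver. The associated publication concerns light-activated Flp recombinase for genetic manipulation in deep mouse brain regions, where such a construct would relay Flp activity into Cre-dependent recombination.
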