Features (pLannotate 1.2.2; 20 found; start..end, strand, type, name):
     12..39      +  repeat_region  AAV2 ITR (fragment): inverted terminal repeat of adeno-associated virus serotype 2 inverted
     68..95      +  repeat_region  AAV2 ITR (fragment): inverted terminal repeat of adeno-associated virus serotype 2 inverted
    175..622     +  promoter       hSyn promoter: human synapsin I promoter; confers neuron-specific expression (Kügler et al., 2003)
    680..713     +  protein_bind   FRT (minimal): supports FLP-mediated excision but not integration (Turan and Bode, 2011) FLP recombinase from the Saccharomyces cerevisiae 2μ plasmid
    717..1427    +  CDS            mTagBFP2: mTagBFP2 is a basic (constitutively fluorescent) blue fluorescent protein published in 2011, derived from Entacmaea quadricolor. It is reported to be a very rapidly-maturing monomer with very low acid sensitivity.
   1476..2453    -  CDS            cre: RECR_BPP1 - Experimental evidence at protein level: Swiss-Prot protein existence level 1. Catalyzes site-specific recombination between two 34-base- pair LOXP sites. Its role is to maintain the phage genome as a monomeric unit-copy plasmid in the lysogenic state. From Escherichia phage P1 (Bacteriophage P1).
   2457..2490    -  protein_bind   FRT (minimal): supports FLP-mediated excision but not integration (Turan and Bode, 2011) FLP recombinase from the Saccharomyces cerevisiae 2μ plasmid
   2511..2528    -  intron         β-globin intron (fragment): internally truncated intron from human β-globin
   2587..2611    +  misc_feature   MCS (fragment): pBluescript multiple cloning site
   2611..3199    +  misc_feature   WPRE: woodchuck hepatitis virus posttranscriptional regulatory element
   3200..3220    +  misc_feature   MCS (fragment): pBluescript multiple cloning site
   3229..3705    +  polyA_signal   hGH poly(A) signal: human growth hormone polyadenylation signal
   3745..3885    +  repeat_region  AAV2 ITR: inverted terminal repeat of adeno-associated virus serotype 2 inverted
   3890..3941    -  misc_feature   bom (fragment): basis of mobility region from pBR322
   3960..4415    +  rep_origin     f1 ori (sequence partly withheld): f1 bacteriophage origin of replication; arrow indicates direction of (+) strand synthesis
   4416..4465    -  misc_feature   bom (fragment): basis of mobility region from pBR322
   4567..4602    -  CDS            rop (fragment): Rop protein, which maintains plasmids at low copy number; rop
   4697..4801    +  promoter       AmpR promoter: bla
   4802..5662    +  CDS            AmpR: β-lactamase; bla; confers resistance to ampicillin, carbenicillin, and related antibiotics
   5833..6421    +  rep_origin     ori: high-copy-number ColE1/pMB1/pBR322/pUC origin of replication
>Addgene plasmid #180587 | pAAV-hSynI-fDIO(TagBFP)-KoNLS-Cre(MtoL) | addgene full sequence | sequence record 355550 | Addgene NGS Result
CCTGCAGGCAGCTGCGCGCTCGCTCGCTCACTGAGGCCGCCCGGGCGTCGGGCGACCTTTGGTCGCCCGG
CCTCAGTGAGCGAGCGAGCGCGCAGAGAGGGAGTGGCCAACTCCATCACTAGGGGTTCCTGCGGCCGCAC
GCGTGTGTCTAGACTGCAGAGGGCCCTGCGTATGAGTGCAAGTGGGTTTTAGGACCAGGATGAGGCGGGG
TGGGGGTGCCTACCTGACGACCGACCCCGACCCACTGGACAAGCACCCAACCCCCATTCCCCAAATTGCG
CATCCCCTATCAGAGAGGGGGAGGGGAAACAGGATGCGGCGAGGCGCGTGCGCACTGCCAGCTTCAGCAC
CGCGGACAGTGCCTTCGCCCCCGCCTGGCGGCGCGCGCCACCGCCGCCTCAGCACTGAAGGCGCGCTGAC
GTCACTCGCCGGTCCCCCGCAAACTCCCCTTCCCGGCCACCTTGGTCGCGTCCGCGCCGCCGCCGGCCCA
GCCGGACCGCACCACGCGAGGCGCGAGATAGGGGGGCACGGGCGCGACCATCTGCGCTGCGGCGCCGGCG
ACTCAGCGCTGCCTCAGTCTGCGGTGGGCAGCGGAGGAGTCGTGTCGTGCCTGAGAGCGCAGTCGAGAAG
GTACCGGTGCCACCATGCCCAAGAAGAAGAGGAAGGTGCTTCGTCCGGAGAAGTTCCTATTCTCTAGAAA
GTATAGGAACTTCACCATGGTGTCTAAGGGCGAAGAGCTGATTAAGGAGAACATGCACATGAAGCTGTAC
ATGGAGGGCACCGTGGACAACCATCACTTCAAGTGCACATCCGAGGGCGAAGGCAAGCCCTACGAGGGCA
CCCAGACCATGAGAATCAAGGTGGTCGAGGGCGGCCCTCTCCCCTTCGCCTTCGACATCCTGGCTACTAG
CTTCCTCTACGGCAGCAAGACCTTCATCAACCACACCCAGGGCATCCCCGACTTCTTCAAGCAGTCCTTC
CCTGAGGGCTTCACATGGGAGAGAGTCACCACATACGAAGACGGGGGCGTGCTGACCGCTACCCAGGACA
CCAGCCTCCAGGACGGCTGCCTCATCTACAACGTCAAGATCAGAGGGGTGAACTTCACATCCAACGGCCC
TGTGATGCAGAAGAAAACACTCGGCTGGGAGGCCTTCACCGAGACGCTGTACCCCGCTGACGGCGGCCTG
GAAGGCAGAAACGACATGGCCCTGAAGCTCGTGGGCGGGAGCCATCTGATCGCAAACGCCAAGACCACAT
ATAGATCCAAGAAACCCGCTAAGAACCTCAAGATGCCTGGCGTCTACTATGTGGACTACAGACTGGAAAG
AATCAAGGAGGCCAACAACGAGACCTACGTCGAGCAGCACGAGGTGGCAGTGGCCAGATACTGCGACCTC
CCTAGCAAACTGGGGCACAAGCTTAATTAAGAAGTTCCTATTCTTCAAAAGGTATAGGAACTTCGGCGCG
CCTTAGTCCCCATCCTCGAGCAGCCTCACCATGGCCCCAGTCTCAGAGTCCAGGTTTCTGATGTAGTTCA
TCACAATGTTCACATTGGTCCAGCCACCAGCCTGCATGATTTCAGGGATGGACACACCAGCCCTGGCCAT
GTCCCTGGCAGCACCCACTCTGGCAGAGTGGCCAGACCAGGCCAGGTATCTCTGCCCAGAGTCATCCTTG
GCACCATAGATCAGGCGGTGGGTGGCCTCAAAGATCCCTTCCAGGGCCCGGGTGGACAGTTGGGAGGTGG
CAGAAGGGGCAGCCACACCATTCTTTCTGACCCGGCAGAACAGGTAGTTGTTGGGGTCATCAGCCACACC
AGACACAGAGATCCATCTCTCCACCAGCTTGGTAACCCCCAGGGACAGGGCCTTCTCCACACCAGCTGTG
GACACCAGGGTCTTGGTCCTGCCAATGTGGATCAGCATTCTCCCACCATCGGTGCGGGAGATGTCCTTCA
CTCTGATTCTGGCAATTTCGGCAATGCGCAGCAGGGTGTTGTAGGCAATGCCCAGGAAGGCCAGGTTCCT
GATGTCCTGGCATCTGTCAGAGTTCTCCATCAGGGATCTGACTTGGTCAAAGTCAGTGCGTTCAAAGGCC
AGGGCCTGCTTGGCTCTCTCCCCAGCATCCACATTCTCCTTTCTGATTCTCCTCATCACCAGGGACACAG
CATTGGAGTCAGAAGGGCGAGGCAGGCCAGATCTCCTGTGCAGCATGTTGAGCTGGCCCAGGTGCTGTTG
GATGGTCTTCACAGCCAGGCCTCTGGCTTGCAGGTACAGGAGGTAGTCCCTCACATCCTCAGGTTCAGCA
GGGAACCATTTCCTGTTGTTCAGCTTGCACCAGGCAGCCCAGGATCTGCACACAGACAGGAGCATCTTCC
AGGTGTGTTCAGAGAAGGCCTGCCTGTCCCTGAACAGGTCCAGCAGGTTCTTCCTGACTTCATCAGAGGT
GCTAGCGAAGTTCCTATACTTTCTAGAGAATAGGAACTTCTTGCCTTAACCCATGGTGGCTCACTGTTAT
TCTTTAGACCATGGTGGCGAATGGTGCAAAGAGAAGTTCCTATACCTTTTGAAGAATAGGAACTTCGAAT
TCGATATCAAGCTTATCGATAATCAACCTCTGGATTACAAAATTTGTGAAAGATTGACTGGTATTCTTAA
CTATGTTGCTCCTTTTACGCTATGTGGATACGCTGCTTTAATGCCTTTGTATCATGCTATTGCTTCCCGT
ATGGCTTTCATTTTCTCCTCCTTGTATAAATCCTGGTTGCTGTCTCTTTATGAGGAGTTGTGGCCCGTTG
TCAGGCAACGTGGCGTGGTGTGCACTGTGTTTGCTGACGCAACCCCCACTGGTTGGGGCATTGCCACCAC
CTGTCAGCTCCTTTCCGGGACTTTCGCTTTCCCCCTCCCTATTGCCACGGCGGAACTCATCGCCGCCTGC
CTTGCCCGCTGCTGGACAGGGGCTCGGCTGTTGGGCACTGACAATTCCGTGGTGTTGTCGGGGAAATCAT
CGTCCTTTCCTTGGCTGCTCGCCTGTGTTGCCACCTGGATTCTGCGCGGGACGTCCTTCTGCTACGTCCC
TTCGGCCCTCAATCCAGCGGACCTTCCTTCCCGCGGCCTGCTGCCGGCTCTGCGGCCTCTTCCGCGTCTT
CGCCTTCGCCCTCAGACGAGTCGGATCTCCCTTTGGGCCGCCTCCCCGCATCGATACCGTCGACCTCGAG
AGATCTACGGGTGGCATCCCTGTGACCCCTCCCCAGTGCCTCTCCTGGCCCTGGAAGTTGCCACTCCAGT
GCCCACCAGCCTTGTCCTAATAAAATTAAGTTGCATCATTTTGTCTGACTAGGTGTCCTTCTATAATATT
ATGGGGTGGAGGGGGGTGGTATGGAGCAAGGGGCAAGTTGGGAAGACAACCTGTAGGGCCTGCGGGGTCT
ATTGGGAACCAAGCTGGAGTGCAGTGGCACAATCTTGGCTCACTGCAATCTCCGCCTCCTGGGTTCAAGC
GATTCTCCTGCCTCAGCCTCCCGAGTTGTTGGGATTCCAGGCATGCATGACCAGGCTCAGCTAATTTTTG
TTTTTTTGGTAGAGACGGGGTTTCACCATATTGGCCAGGCTGGTCTCCAACTCCTAATCTCAGGTGATCT
ACCCACCTTGGCCTCCCAAATTGCTGGGATTACAGGCGTGAACCACTGCTCCCTTCCCTGTCCTTCTGAT
TTTGTAGGTAACCACGTGCGGACCGAGCGGCCGCAGGAACCCCTAGTGATGGAGTTGGCCACTCCCTCTC
TGCGCGCTCGCTCGCTCACTGAGGCCGGGCGACCAAAGGTCGCCCGACGCCCGGGCTTTGCCCGGGCGGC
CTCAGTGAGCGAGCGAGCGCGCAGCTGCCTGCAGGGGCGCCTGATGCGGTATTTTCTCCTTACGCATCTG
TGCGGTATTTCACACCGCATA
[95 nt withheld, positions 3942-4036]
T
[46 nt withheld, positions 4038-4083]
C
[141 nt withheld, positions 4085-4225]
CCTTTGACGTTGGAGTCCACGTTCTTT
[37 nt withheld, positions 4253-4289]
ACTCTATCTCGGGCTATTCTTTTGATTTATAAGGGATTTTGCCGATTTCGGTCTATTGGTTAAAAAATGA
GCTGATTTAACAAAAATTTAACGCGAATTTTAACAAAATATTAACGTTTACAATTTTATGGTGCACTCTC
AGTACAATCTGCTCTGATGCCGCATAGTTAAGCCAGCCCCGACACCCGCCAACACCCGCTGACGCGCCCT
GACGGGCTTGTCTGCTCCCGGCATCCGCTTACAGACAAGCTGTGACCGTCTCCGGGAGCTGCATGTGTCA
GAGGTTTTCACCGTCATCACCGAAACGCGCGAGACGAAAGGGCCTCGTGATACGCCTATTTTTATAGGTT
AATGTCATGATAATAATGGTTTCTTAGACGTCAGGTGGCACTTTTCGGGGAAATGTGCGCGGAACCCCTA
TTTGTTTATTTTTCTAAATACATTCAAATATGTATCCGCTCATGAGACAATAACCCTGATAAATGCTTCA
ATAATATTGAAAAAGGAAGAGTATGAGTATTCAACATTTCCGTGTCGCCCTTATTCCCTTTTTTGCGGCA
TTTTGCCTTCCTGTTTTTGCTCACCCAGAAACGCTGGTGAAAGTAAAAGATGCTGAAGATCAGTTGGGTG
CACGAGTGGGTTACATCGAACTGGATCTCAACAGCGGTAAGATCCTTGAGAGTTTTCGCCCCGAAGAACG
TTTTCCAATGATGAGCACTTTTAAAGTTCTGCTATGTGGCGCGGTATTATCCCGTATTGACGCCGGGCAA
GAGCAACTCGGTCGCCGCATACACTATTCTCAGAATGACTTGGTTGAGTACTCACCAGTCACAGAAAAGC
ATCTTACGGATGGCATGACAGTAAGAGAATTATGCAGTGCTGCCATAACCATGAGTGATAACACTGCGGC
CAACTTACTTCTGACAACGATCGGAGGACCGAAGGAGCTAACCGCTTTTTTGCACAACATGGGGGATCAT
GTAACTCGCCTTGATCGTTGGGAACCGGAGCTGAATGAAGCCATACCAAACGACGAGCGTGACACCACGA
TGCCTGTAGCAATGGCAACAACGTTGCGCAAACTATTAACTGGCGAACTACTTACTCTAGCTTCCCGGCA
ACAATTAATAGACTGGATGGAGGCGGATAAAGTTGCAGGACCACTTCTGCGCTCGGCCCTTCCGGCTGGC
TGGTTTATTGCTGATAAATCTGGAGCCGGTGAGCGTGGGTCTCGCGGTATCATTGCAGCACTGGGGCCAG
ATGGTAAGCCCTCCCGTATCGTAGTTATCTACACGACGGGGAGTCAGGCAACTATGGATGAACGAAATAG
ACAGATCGCTGAGATAGGTGCCTCACTGATTAAGCATTGGTAACTGTCAGACCAAGTTTACTCATATATA
CTTTAGATTGATTTAAAACTTCATTTTTAATTTAAAAGGATCTAGGTGAAGATCCTTTTTGATAATCTCA
TGACCAAAATCCCTTAACGTGAGTTTTCGTTCCACTGAGCGTCAGACCCCGTAGAAAAGATCAAAGGATC
TTCTTGAGATCCTTTTTTTCTGCGCGTAATCTGCTGCTTGCAAACAAAAAAACCACCGCTACCAGCGGTG
GTTTGTTTGCCGGATCAAGAGCTACCAACTCTTTTTCCGAAGGTAACTGGCTTCAGCAGAGCGCAGATAC
CAAATACTGTTCTTCTAGTGTAGCCGTAGTTAGGCCACCACTTCAAGAACTCTGTAGCACCGCCTACATA
CCTCGCTCTGCTAATCCTGTTACCAGTGGCTGCTGCCAGTGGCGATAAGTCGTGTCTTACCGGGTTGGAC
TCAAGACGATAGTTACCGGATAAGGCGCAGCGGTCGGGCTGAACGGGGGGTTCGTGCACACAGCCCAGCT
TGGAGCGAACGACCTACACCGAACTGAGATACCTACAGCGTGAGCTATGAGAAAGCGCCACGCTTCCCGA
AGGGAGAAAGGCGGACAGGTATCCGGTAAGCGGCAGGGTCGGAACAGGAGAGCGCACGAGGGAGCTTCCA
GGGGGAAACGCCTGGTATCTTTATAGTCCTGTCGGGTTTCGCCACCTCTGACTTGAGCGTCGATTTTTGT
GATGCTCGTCAGGGGGGCGGAGCCTATGGAAAAACGCCAGCAACGCGGCCTTTTTACGGTTCCTGGCCTT
TTGCTGGCCTTTTGCTCACATGT
